>Addgene plasmid #176931 | pcDNA3.1(+)_Granulin 7-no linker | addgene full sequence | sequence record 347176 | Addgene NGS Result
GACATTGATTATTGACTAGTTATTAATAGTAATCAATTACGGGGTCATTAGTTCATAGCCCATATATGGA
GTTCCGCGTTACATAACTTACGGTAAATGGCCCGCCTGGCTGACCGCCCAACGACCCCCGCCCATTGACG
TCAATAATGACGTATGTTCCCATAGTAACGCCAATAGGGACTTTCCATTGACGTCAATGGGTGGAGTATT
TACGGTAAACTGCCCACTTGGCAGTACATCAAGTGTATCATATGCCAAGTACGCCCCCTATTGACGTCAA
TGACGGTAAATGGCCCGCCTGGCATTATGCCCAGTACATGACCTTATGGGACTTTCCTACTTGGCAGTAC
ATCTACGTATTAGTCATCGCTATTACCATGGTGATGCGGTTTTGGCAGTACATCAATGGGCGTGGATAGC
GGTTTGACTCACGGGGATTTCCAAGTCTCCACCCCATTGACGTCAATGGGAGTTTGTTTTGGCACCAAAA
TCAACGGGACTTTCCAAAATGTCGTAACAACTCCGCCCCATTGACGCAAATGGGCGGTAGGCGTGTACGG
TGGGAGGTCTATATAAGCAGAGCTCTCTGGCTAACTAGAGAACCCACTGCTTACTGGCTTATCGAAATTA
ATACGACTCACTATAGGGAGACCCAAGCTGGCTAGCGTTTAAACTTAAGCTTGCCACCATGTGGACCCTG
GTGAGTTGGGTCGCACTGACAGCAGGACTGGTGGCTGGAAGCGCATGGTCCCACCCTCAGTTCGAGAAGG
GAGGAGGAAGCGGAGGAGGATCTGGAGGAAGTGCTTGGTCACATCCACAGTTTGAAAAAGGCGCATCCGA
CTACAAGGACGATGACGATAAAGATGTGGAGTGCGGAGAAGGCCACTTCTGTCATGACAACCAGACTTGC
TGTCGAGATAATCGGCAGGGATGGGCCTGCTGTCCATATAGGCAGGGGGTCTGCTGTGCAGACCGGAGAC
ACTGCTGTCCAGCAGGCTTTAGATGCGCAGCTAGGGGGACCAAGTGTCTGAGGTGACTCGAGTCTAGAGG
GCCCGTTTAAACCCGCTGATCAGCCTCGACTGTGCCTTCTAGTTGCCAGCCATCTGTTGTTTGCCCCTCC
CCCGTGCCTTCCTTGACCCTGGAAGGTGCCACTCCCACTGTCCTTTCCTAATAAAATGAGGAAATTGCAT
CGCATTGTCTGAGTAGGTGTCATTCTATTCTGGGGGGTGGGGTGGGGCAGGACAGCAAGGGGGAGGATTG
GGAAGACAATAGCAGGCATGCTGGGGATGCGGTGGGCTCTATGGCTTCTGAGGCGGAAAGAACCAGCTGG
GGCTCTAGGGGGTATCCCC
[124 nt withheld, positions 1350-1473]
C
[91 nt withheld, positions 1475-1565]
A
[49 nt withheld, positions 1567-1615]
CCTTTGACGTTGGAGTCCACGTTCTTT
[37 nt withheld, positions 1643-1679]
ACCCTATCTCGGTCTATTCTTTTGATTTATAAGGGATTTTGCCGATTTCGGCCTATTGGTTAAAAAATGA
GCTGATTTAACAAAAATTTAACGCGAATTAATTCTGTGGAATGTGTGTCAGTTAGGGTGTGGAAAGTCCC
CAGGCTCCCCAGCAGGCAGAAGTATGCAAAGCATGCATCTCAATTAGTCAGCAACCAGGTGTGGAAAGTC
CCCAGGCTCCCCAGCAGGCAGAAGTATGCAAAGCATGCATCTCAATTAGTCAGCAACCATAGTCCCGCCC
CTAACTCCGCCCATCCCGCCCCTAACTCCGCCCAGTTCCGCCCATTCTCCGCCCCATGGCTGACTAATTT
TTTTTATTTATGCAGAGGCCGAGGCCGCCTCTGCCTCTGAGCTATTCCAGAAGTAGTGAGGAGGCTTTTT
TGGAGGCCTAGGCTTTTGCAAAAAGCTCCCGGGAGCTTGTATATCCATTTTCGGATCTGATCAAGAGACA
GGATGAGGATCGTTTCGCATGATTGAACAAGATGGATTGCACGCAGGTTCTCCGGCCGCTTGGGTGGAGA
GGCTATTCGGCTATGACTGGGCACAACAGACAATCGGCTGCTCTGATGCCGCCGTGTTCCGGCTGTCAGC
GCAGGGGCGCCCGGTTCTTTTTGTCAAGACCGACCTGTCCGGTGCCCTGAATGAACTGCAGGACGAGGCA
GCGCGGCTATCGTGGCTGGCCACGACGGGCGTTCCTTGCGCAGCTGTGCTCGACGTTGTCACTGAAGCGG
GAAGGGACTGGCTGCTATTGGGCGAAGTGCCGGGGCAGGATCTCCTGTCATCTCACCTTGCTCCTGCCGA
GAAAGTATCCATCATGGCTGATGCAATGCGGCGGCTGCATACGCTTGATCCGGCTACCTGCCCATTCGAC
CACCAAGCGAAACATCGCATCGAGCGAGCACGTACTCGGATGGAAGCCGGTCTTGTCGATCAGGATGATC
TGGACGAAGAGCATCAGGGGCTCGCGCCAGCCGAACTGTTCGCCAGGCTCAAGGCGCGCATGCCCGACGG
CGAGGATCTCGTCGTGACCCATGGCGATGCCTGCTTGCCGAATATCATGGTGGAAAATGGCCGCTTTTCT
GGATTCATCGACTGTGGCCGGCTGGGTGTGGCGGACCGCTATCAGGACATAGCGTTGGCTACCCGTGATA
TTGCTGAAGAGCTTGGCGGCGAATGGGCTGACCGCTTCCTCGTGCTTTACGGTATCGCCGCTCCCGATTC
GCAGCGCATCGCCTTCTATCGCCTTCTTGACGAGTTCTTCTGAGCGGGACTCTGGGGTTCGAAATGACCG
ACCAAGCGACGCCCAACCTGCCATCACGAGATTTCGATTCCACCGCCGCCTTCTATGAAAGGTTGGGCTT
CGGAATCGTTTTCCGGGACGCCGGCTGGATGATCCTCCAGCGCGGGGATCTCATGCTGGAGTTCTTCGCC
CACCCCAACTTGTTTATTGCAGCTTATAATGGTTACAAATAAAGCAATAGCATCACAAATTTCACAAATA
AAGCATTTTTTTCACTGCATTCTAGTTGTGGTTTGTCCAAACTCATCAATGTATCTTATCATGTCTGTAT
ACCGTCGACCTCTAGCTAGAGCTTGGCGTAATCATGGTCATAGCTGTTTCCTGTGTGAAATTGTTATCCG
CTCACAATTCCACACAACATACGAGCCGGAAGCATAAAGTGTAAAGCCTGGGGTGCCTAATGAGTGAGCT
AACTCACATTAATTGCGTTGCGCTCACTGCCCGCTTTCCAGTCGGGAAACCTGTCGTGCCAGCTGCATTA
ATGAATCGGCCAACGCGCGGGGAGAGGCGGTTTGCGTATTGGGCGCTCTTCCGCTTCCTCGCTCACTGAC
TCGCTGCGCTCGGTCGTTCGGCTGCGGCGAGCGGTATCAGCTCACTCAAAGGCGGTAATACGGTTATCCA
CAGAATCAGGGGATAACGCAGGAAAGAACATGTGAGCAAAAGGCCAGCAAAAGGCCAGGAACCGTAAAAA
GGCCGCGTTGCTGGCGTTTTTCCATAGGCTCCGCCCCCCTGACGAGCATCACAAAAATCGACGCTCAAGT
CAGAGGTGGCGAAACCCGACAGGACTATAAAGATACCAGGCGTTTCCCCCTGGAAGCTCCCTCGTGCGCT
CTCCTGTTCCGACCCTGCCGCTTACCGGATACCTGTCCGCCTTTCTCCCTTCGGGAAGCGTGGCGCTTTC
TCATAGCTCACGCTGTAGGTATCTCAGTTCGGTGTAGGTCGTTCGCTCCAAGCTGGGCTGTGTGCACGAA
CCCCCCGTTCAGCCCGACCGCTGCGCCTTATCCGGTAACTATCGTCTTGAGTCCAACCCGGTAAGACACG
ACTTATCGCCACTGGCAGCAGCCACTGGTAACAGGATTAGCAGAGCGAGGTATGTAGGCGGTGCTACAGA
GTTCTTGAAGTGGTGGCCTAACTACGGCTACACTAGAAGAACAGTATTTGGTATCTGCGCTCTGCTGAAG
CCAGTTACCTTCGGAAAAAGAGTTGGTAGCTCTTGATCCGGCAAACAAACCACCGCTGGTAGCGGTGGTT
TTTTTGTTTGCAAGCAGCAGATTACGCGCAGAAAAAAAGGATCTCAAGAAGATCCTTTGATCTTTTCTAC
GGGGTCTGACGCTCAGTGGAACGAAAACTCACGTTAAGGGATTTTGGTCATGAGATTATCAAAAAGGATC
TTCACCTAGATCCTTTTAAATTAAAAATGAAGTTTTAAATCAATCTAAAGTATATATGAGTAAACTTGGT
CTGACAGTTACCAATGCTTAATCAGTGAGGCACCTATCTCAGCGATCTGTCTATTTCGTTCATCCATAGT
TGCCTGACTCCCCGTCGTGTAGATAACTACGATACGGGAGGGCTTACCATCTGGCCCCAGTGCTGCAATG
ATACCGCGAGACCCACGCTCACCGGCTCCAGATTTATCAGCAATAAACCAGCCAGCCGGAAGGGCCGAGC
GCAGAAGTGGTCCTGCAACTTTATCCGCCTCCATCCAGTCTATTAATTGTTGCCGGGAAGCTAGAGTAAG
TAGTTCGCCAGTTAATAGTTTGCGCAACGTTGTTGCCATTGCTACAGGCATCGTGGTGTCACGCTCGTCG
TTTGGTATGGCTTCATTCAGCTCCGGTTCCCAACGATCAAGGCGAGTTACATGATCCCCCATGTTGTGCA
AAAAAGCGGTTAGCTCCTTCGGTCCTCCGATCGTTGTCAGAAGTAAGTTGGCCGCAGTGTTATCACTCAT
GGTTATGGCAGCACTGCATAATTCTCTTACTGTCATGCCATCCGTAAGATGCTTTTCTGTGACTGGTGAG
TACTCAACCAAGTCATTCTGAGAATAGTGTATGCGGCGACCGAGTTGCTCTTGCCCGGCGTCAATACGGG
ATAATACCGCGCCACATAGCAGAACTTTAAAAGTGCTCATCATTGGAAAACGTTCTTCGGGGCGAAAACT
CTCAAGGATCTTACCGCTGTTGAGATCCAGTTCGATGTAACCCACTCGTGCACCCAACTGATCTTCAGCA
TCTTTTACTTTCACCAGCGTTTCTGGGTGAGCAAAAACAGGAAGGCAAAATGCCGCAAAAAAGGGAATAA
GGGCGACACGGAAATGTTGAATACTCATACTCTTCCTTTTTCAATATTATTGAAGCATTTATCAGGGTTA
TTGTCTCATGAGCGGATACATATTTGAATGTATTTAGAAAAATAAACAAATAGGGGTTCCGCGCACATTT
CCCCGAAAAGTGCCACCTGACGTCGACGGATCGGGAGATCTCCCGATCCCCTATGGTGCACTCTCAGTAC
AATCTGCTCTGATGCCGCATAGTTAAGCCAGTATCTGCTCCCTGCTTGTGTGTTGGAGGTCGCTGAGTAG
TGCGCGAGCAAAATTTAAGCTACAACAAGGCAAGGCTTGACCGACAATTGCATGAAGAATCTGCTTAGGG
TTAGGCGTTTTGCGCTGCTTCGCGATGTACGGGCCAGATATACGCGTT
Features (pLannotate 1.2.2; 20 found; start..end, strand, type, name):
      1..380     +  enhancer       CMV enhancer: human cytomegalovirus immediate early enhancer
    381..584     +  promoter       CMV promoter: human cytomegalovirus (CMV) immediate early promoter
    580..613     +  LTR            5' LTR (truncated) (fragment): truncated 5' long terminal repeat (LTR) from HIV-1
    629..647     +  promoter       T7 promoter: promoter for bacteriophage T7 RNA polymerase
    863..1000    +  CDS            ENA1_HORSE: Experimental evidence at protein level: Swiss-Prot protein existence level 1. Has antimicrobial activity against Gram-negative and Gram- positive bacteria. From Equus caballus (Horse).
   1080..1304    +  polyA_signal   bGH poly(A) signal: bovine growth hormone polyadenylation signal
   1308..1329    +  promoter       SV40 promoter (fragment): SV40 enhancer and early promoter
   1350..1778    +  rep_origin     f1 ori (sequence partly withheld): f1 bacteriophage origin of replication; arrow indicates direction of (+) strand synthesis
   1792..2121    +  promoter       SV40 promoter: SV40 enhancer and early promoter
   2188..2979    +  CDS            neo: KKA2_KLEPN - Also known as kan, nptII. Experimental evidence at protein level: Swiss-Prot protein existence level 1. Resistance to kanamycin, neomycin, paromomycin, ribostamycin, butirosin and gentamicin B. From Klebsiella pneumoniae.
   3003..3161    +  CDS            ble (fragment): BLE_KLEPN - Experimental evidence at protein level: Swiss-Prot protein existence level 1. Binding protein with a strong affinity to the bleomycin family of antibiotics. Binds to CL990; an antimitotic-antibiotic compound. From Klebsiella pneumoniae.
   3156..3277    +  polyA_signal   SV40 poly(A) signal: SV40 polyadenylation signal
   3350..3366    -  protein_bind   lac operator: The lac repressor binds to the lac operator to inhibit transcription in E. coli. This inhibition can be relieved by adding lactose or isopropyl-β-D-thiogalactopyranoside (IPTG). lac repressor encoded by lacI
   3374..3404    -  promoter       lac promoter: promoter for the E. coli lac operon
   3419..3440    -  protein_bind   CAP binding site: CAP binding activates transcription in the presence of cAMP. E. coli catabolite activator protein
   3453..3545    -  CDS            lacI (fragment): lac repressor; lacI; The lac repressor binds to the lac operator to inhibit transcription in E. coli. This inhibition can be relieved by adding lactose or isopropyl-β-D-thiogalactopyranoside (IPTG).
   3728..4316    -  rep_origin     ori: high-copy-number ColE1/pMB1/pBR322/pUC origin of replication
   4487..5347    -  CDS            AmpR: β-lactamase; bla; confers resistance to ampicillin, carbenicillin, and related antibiotics
   5348..5452    -  promoter       AmpR promoter: bla
   5511..5563    -  misc_feature   bom (fragment): basis of mobility region from pBR322
