[The description below was written by a language model from this plasmid's Addgene catalogue record and pLannotate feature annotations shown in this document.]
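Description:
pcDNA3.1(+)_Granulin 7-no linker is a 5.7 kb mammalian expression plasmid built on the pcDNA3.1(+) backbone. It expresses human granulin 7, one of the small cysteine-rich peptides released by proteolysis of progranulin (GRN), without the adjacent linker 8 region. It is propagated in E. coli from a high-copy ColE1/pUC-type origin under ampicillin selection (AmpR with its own bla promoter). An f1 origin is also present, a standard backbone element that permits single-stranded DNA production. For stable selection in mammalian cells, an SV40 enhancer/early promoter drives the neomycin phosphotransferase gene, followed by an SV40 poly(A) signal, which confers G418 resistance.

The expression cassette uses the human CMV immediate early enhancer and promoter, with a T7 promoter just upstream of the insert and a bovine growth hormone polyadenylation signal downstream. According to the catalogue entry, the open reading frame begins with a signal peptide, followed by Twin-Strep and FLAG tags and then granulin 7. The tagged peptide should therefore enter the secretory pathway and can be detected or affinity-purified through either tag. The automated annotation does not label the signal peptide, tags or granulin itself. The only hit in the insert region is a similarity match to a horse antimicrobial peptide, which most likely reflects homology with the granulin domain rather than a horse-derived sequence. Short fragments annotated as HIV-1 LTR, ble, lacI and bom appear to be backbone remnants or incidental matches, not functional parts.

The stated purpose is expression of granulin 7 lacking linker 8 in mammalian cells. The associated work concerns intracellular processing of progranulin into stable lysosomal granulins in frontotemporal dementia caused by GRN mutations.
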