Addgene plasmid #176931: pcDNA3.1(+)_Granulin 7-no linker
Purpose: express Granulin 7 without linker 8 in mammalian cells
Depositing lab: Thomas Kukar. Depositing organization: Emory University. Publication: Intracellular Proteolysis of Progranulin Generates Stable, Lysosomal Granulins that Are Haploinsufficient in Patients with Frontotemporal Dementia Caused by GRN Mutations. Holler CJ, Taylor G, Deng Q, Kukar T. eNeuro. 2017 Aug 18;4(4). pii: eN-NWR-0100-17. doi: 10.1523/ENEURO.0100-17.2017. eCollection 2017 Jul-Aug. PubMed 28828399.
Backbone
  Vector backbone: pcDNA3.1(+)
  Vector type: Mammalian Expression
  Selectable markers: Neomycin (select with G418)
Growth in bacteria
  Bacterial resistance: Ampicillin, 100 μg/mL
  Growth temperature: 37°C
  Growth strain: DH5alpha
  Copy number: High Copy
Gene/Insert
  Gene/Insert name: Granulin 7 (alt name: GRN)
  Species: H. sapiens (human)
  Entrez Gene: GRN (a.k.a. CLN11, FTD2, GEP, GP88, PCDGF, PEPI, PGRN)
  Tag / fusion protein: Twin-Strep and FLAG tags encoded after Signal Peptide (N terminal on insert)
Terms and licenses: Academic/Nonprofit Terms; Industry Terms: Not Available to Industry
How to cite: pcDNA3.1(+)_Granulin 7-no linker was a gift from Thomas Kukar (Addgene plasmid # 176931 ; http://n2t.net/addgene:176931 ; RRID:Addgene_176931)
